>Addgene plasmid #245353 | pCMV-CAPS1(641-1289)-HA | addgene full sequence | sequence record 490472 | Addgene NGS Result
TAGTTATTAATAGTAATCAATTACGGGGTCATTAGTTCATAGCCCATATATGGAGTTCCGCGTTACATAA
CTTACGGTAAATGGCCCGCCTGGCTGACCGCCCAACGACCCCCGCCCATTGACGTCAATAATGACGTATG
TTCCCATAGTAACGCCAATAGGGACTTTCCATTGACGTCAATGGGTGGAGTATTTACGGTAAACTGCCCA
CTTGGCAGTACATCAAGTGTATCATATGCCAAGTACGCCCCCTATTGACGTCAATGACGGTAAATGGCCC
GCCTGGCATTATGCCCAGTACATGACCTTATGGGACTTTCCTACTTGGCAGTACATCTACGTATTAGTCA
TCGCTATTACCATGGTGATGCGGTTTTGGCAGTACATCAATGGGCGTGGATAGCGGTTTGACTCACGGGG
ATTTCCAAGTCTCCACCCCATTGACGTCAATGGGAGTTTGTTTTGGCACCAAAATCAACGGGACTTTCCA
AAATGTCGTAACAACTCCGCCCCATTGACGCAAATGGGCGGTAGGCGTGTACGGTGGGAGGTCTATATAA
GCAGAGCTGGTTTAGTGAACCGTCAGATCCGCTAGCGCTACCGGACTCAGATCTCGAGGTCGACGGTATC
GCCACCATGGGAAACGTGCCTCAGCTGGATGCCCCCATCTCCCAGTTTTACGCAGATAGAGCTCAAAAGC
ATGGCATGGATGAATTTATCTCGTCCAACCCCTGTAACTTTGACCACGCTTCCCTCTTTGAGATGGTACA
GCGGCTGACTTTGGATCACAGACTAAACGATTCCTATTCTTGCCTGGGCTGGTTCAGTCCTGGCCAGGTG
TTTGTGTTAGACGAGTACTGCGCTCGGAATGGAGTCCGAGGATGTCATCGGCATCTCTGTTACCTTAGAG
ACTTGCTGGAACGGGCAGAAAATGGCGCCATGATCGACCCCACGCTTCTTCATTACAGCTTTGCCTTCTG
CGCATCCCATGTCCACGGGAACAGGCCTGATGGAATCGGAACTGTGACTGTTGAAGAAAAAGAGCGCTTT
GAAGAAATCAAAGAGAGACTCCGAGTTCTGCTGGAAAATCAAATTACACATTTCAGGTACTGCTTTCCGT
TTGGTCGACCTGAAGGTGCTTTGAAAGCGACTCTCTCACTTTTGGAACGGGTTTTGATGAAAGATATTGT
CACTCCAGTACCCCAAGAGGAGGTCAAAACTGTCATCCGTAAATGCCTAGAGCAGGCTGCTCTAGTCAAC
TACTCTCGCCTATCTGAGTATGCCAAAATCGAAGAAAATGTAGGCCGCTTAATCACTCCCGCCAAAAAGC
TCGAAGACACAATCCGTCTTGCTGAACTAGTCATTGAAGTGCTGCAACAAAACGAAGAGCACCACGCCGA
GGCCTTTGCGTGGTGGTCAGACTTAATGGTGGAGCACGCGGAGACGTTCCTGTCACTCTTTGCAGTGGAC
ATGGATGCAGCATTAGAGGTGCAACCCCCAGACACGTGGGACAGTTTCCCACTCTTCCAGCTGCTGAATG
ACTTTCTCCGTACAGACTATAACTTGTGCAATGGAAAGTTTCACAAACACCTGCAGGATCTGTTCGCCCC
ACTCGTTGTTAGATACGTGGATCTGATGGAGTCCTCAATTGCACAATCTATCCACAGGGGCTTTGAGCGG
GAGTCATGGGAACCAGTCAATAACGGATCGGGTACATCAGAAGATTTGTTCTGGAAACTTGATGCCCTTC
AGACTTTCATCCGTGACCTACACTGGCCTGAGGAAGAGTTTGGAAAGCACTTAGAGCAGCGGCTAAAACT
AATGGCAAGCGACATGATTGAGTCCTGCGTCAAGAGAACCAGGATTGCATTTGAAGTTAAGCTGCAAAAA
ACCAGTCGATCAACAGATTTTCGAGTCCCACAGTCAATATGCACCATGTTTAATGTTATGGTTGATGCCA
AAGCTCAATCAACAAAACTTTGCAGCATGGAAATGGGCCAGGAGCATCAATACCATTCAAAAATAGACGA
ACTAATTGAAGAAACCGTTAAGGAAATGATCACACTCTTGGTGGCAAAGTTTGTAACTATATTGGAAGGC
GTACTGGCAAAGTTATCCAGATACGACGAGGGGACTTTGTTTTCTTCGTTTCTGTCATTTACGGTGAAGG
CGGCATCTAAGTATGTGGACGTACCTAAACCCGGGATGGATGTGGCCGACGCCTACGTGACTTTCGTCCG
CCACTCTCAGGATGTCCTTCGTGATAAGGTCAATGAGGAGATGTATATAGAAAGGTTATTTGATCAATGG
TACAACAGCTCCATGAACGTCATCTGCACCTGGCTGACCGACCGGATGGACCTCCAGCTTCACATTTATC
AGCTGAAAACACTAATTAGGATGGTAAAGAAAACCTACAGAGATTTCCGATTGCAAGGGGTCCTGGATTC
CACCTTAAACAGCAAGACCTATGAGACCATTCGAAATCGGCTCACTGTAGAGGAAGCTACCGCGTCCGTG
AGTGAGGGAGGGGGCTTGCAAGGCATCAGCATGAAGGACAGCGATGAAGAGGACGAGGAGGATGACGGTG
GAGGAGGTTCTGGCCACCACACTGGACTAGTGGATCCACCGGTCGCCACCTACCCATACGATGTTCCAGA
TTACGCTTAAAGCGGCCGCGACTCTAGATCATAATCAGCCATACCACATTTGTAGAGGTTTTACTTGCTT
TAAAAAACCTCCCACACCTCCCCCTGAACCTGAAACATAAAATGAATGCAATTGTTGTTGTTAACTTGTT
TATTGCAGCTTATAATGGTTACAAATAAAGCAATAGCATCACAAATTTCACAAATAAAGCATTTTTTTCA
CTGCATTCTAGTTGTGGTTTGTCCAAACTCATCAATGTATCTTAAGGCGTAAATTGTAAGCGTTAATATT
TTGTTAAAATTCGCGTTAAATTTTTGTTAAATCAGCTCATTTTTTAACCAATAGGCCGAAATCGGCAAAA
TCCCTTATAAATCAAAAGAATAGACCGAGATAGGGT
[37 nt withheld, positions 3047-3083]
AAAGAACGTGGACTCCAACGTCAAAGG
[49 nt withheld, positions 3111-3159]
T
[91 nt withheld, positions 3161-3251]
G
[124 nt withheld, positions 3253-3376]
CAGGTGGCACTTTTCGGGGAAATGTGCGCGGAACCCCTATTTGTTTATTTTTCTAAATACATTCAAATAT
GTATCCGCTCATGAGACAATAACCCTGATAAATGCTTCAATAATATTGAAAAAGGAAGAGTCCTGAGGCG
GAAAGAACCAGCTGTGGAATGTGTGTCAGTTAGGGTGTGGAAAGTCCCCAGGCTCCCCAGCAGGCAGAAG
TATGCAAAGCATGCATCTCAATTAGTCAGCAACCAGGTGTGGAAAGTCCCCAGGCTCCCCAGCAGGCAGA
AGTATGCAAAGCATGCATCTCAATTAGTCAGCAACCATAGTCCCGCCCCTAACTCCGCCCATCCCGCCCC
TAACTCCGCCCAGTTCCGCCCATTCTCCGCCCCATGGCTGACTAATTTTTTTTATTTATGCAGAGGCCGA
GGCCGCCTCGGCCTCTGAGCTATTCCAGAAGTAGTGAGGAGGCTTTTTTGGAGGCCTAGGCTTTTGCAAA
GATCGATCAAGAGACAGGATGAGGATCGTTTCGCATGATTGAACAAGATGGATTGCACGCAGGTTCTCCG
GCCGCTTGGGTGGAGAGGCTATTCGGCTATGACTGGGCACAACAGACAATCGGCTGCTCTGATGCCGCCG
TGTTCCGGCTGTCAGCGCAGGGGCGCCCGGTTCTTTTTGTCAAGACCGACCTGTCCGGTGCCCTGAATGA
ACTGCAAGACGAGGCAGCGCGGCTATCGTGGCTGGCCACGACGGGCGTTCCTTGCGCAGCTGTGCTCGAC
GTTGTCACTGAAGCGGGAAGGGACTGGCTGCTATTGGGCGAAGTGCCGGGGCAGGATCTCCTGTCATCTC
ACCTTGCTCCTGCCGAGAAAGTATCCATCATGGCTGATGCAATGCGGCGGCTGCATACGCTTGATCCGGC
TACCTGCCCATTCGACCACCAAGCGAAACATCGCATCGAGCGAGCACGTACTCGGATGGAAGCCGGTCTT
GTCGATCAGGATGATCTGGACGAAGAGCATCAGGGGCTCGCGCCAGCCGAACTGTTCGCCAGGCTCAAGG
CGAGCATGCCCGACGGCGAGGATCTCGTCGTGACCCATGGCGATGCCTGCTTGCCGAATATCATGGTGGA
AAATGGCCGCTTTTCTGGATTCATCGACTGTGGCCGGCTGGGTGTGGCGGACCGCTATCAGGACATAGCG
TTGGCTACCCGTGATATTGCTGAAGAGCTTGGCGGCGAATGGGCTGACCGCTTCCTCGTGCTTTACGGTA
TCGCCGCTCCCGATTCGCAGCGCATCGCCTTCTATCGCCTTCTTGACGAGTTCTTCTGAGCGGGACTCTG
GGGTTCGAAATGACCGACCAAGCGACGCCCAACCTGCCATCACGAGATTTCGATTCCACCGCCGCCTTCT
ATGAAAGGTTGGGCTTCGGAATCGTTTTCCGGGACGCCGGCTGGATGATCCTCCAGCGCGGGGATCTCAT
GCTGGAGTTCTTCGCCCACCCTAGGGGGAGGCTAACTGAAACACGGAAGGAGACAATACCGGAAGGAACC
CGCGCTATGACGGCAATAAAAAGACAGAATAAAACGCACGGTGTTGGGTCGTTTGTTCATAAACGCGGGG
TTCGGTCCCAGGGCTGGCACTCTGTCGATACCCCACCGAGACCCCATTGGGGCCAATACGCCCGCGTTTC
TTCCTTTTCCCCACCCCACCCCCCAAGTTCGGGTGAAGGCCCAGGGCTCGCAGCCAACGTCGGGGCGGCA
GGCCCTGCCATAGCCTCAGGTTACTCATATATACTTTAGATTGATTTAAAACTTCATTTTTAATTTAAAA
GGATCTAGGTGAAGATCCTTTTTGATAATCTCATGACCAAAATCCCTTAACGTGAGTTTTCGTTCCACTG
AGCGTCAGACCCCGTAGAAAAGATCAAAGGATCTTCTTGAGATCCTTTTTTTCTGCGCGTAATCTGCTGC
TTGCAAACAAAAAAACCACCGCTACCAGCGGTGGTTTGTTTGCCGGATCAAGAGCTACCAACTCTTTTTC
CGAAGGTAACTGGCTTCAGCAGAGCGCAGATACCAAATACTGTTCTTCTAGTGTAGCCGTAGTTAGGCCA
CCACTTCAAGAACTCTGTAGCACCGCCTACATACCTCGCTCTGCTAATCCTGTTACCAGTGGCTGCTGCC
AGTGGCGATAAGTCGTGTCTTACCGGGTTGGACTCAAGACGATAGTTACCGGATAAGGCGCAGCGGTCGG
GCTGAACGGGGGGTTCGTGCACACAGCCCAGCTTGGAGCGAACGACCTACACCGAACTGAGATACCTACA
GCGTGAGCTATGAGAAAGCGCCACGCTTCCCGAAGGGAGAAAGGCGGACAGGTATCCGGTAAGCGGCAGG
GTCGGAACAGGAGAGCGCACGAGGGAGCTTCCAGGGGGAAACGCCTGGTATCTTTATAGTCCTGTCGGGT
TTCGCCACCTCTGACTTGAGCGTCGATTTTTGTGATGCTCGTCAGGGGGGCGGAGCCTATGGAAAAACGC
CAGCAACGCGGCCTTTTTACGGTTCCTGGCCTTTTGCTGGCCTTTTGCTCACATGTTCTTTCCTGCGTTA
TCCCCTGATTCTGTGGATAACCGTATTACCGCCATGCAT
Features (pLannotate 1.2.2; 15 found; start..end, strand, type, name):
     61..364     +  enhancer       CMV enhancer: human cytomegalovirus immediate early enhancer
    365..568     +  promoter       CMV promoter: human cytomegalovirus (CMV) immediate early promoter
    591..618     +  misc_feature   MCS (fragment): multiple cloning site
    655..2568    +  CDS            Cadps (fragment): CAPS1_RAT - Also known as Caps, Caps1. Experimental evidence at protein level: Swiss-Prot protein existence level 1. Calcium-binding protein involved in exocytosis of vesicles filled with neurotransmitters and neuropeptides. Probably acts upstream of fusion in the biogenesis or maintenance of mature secretory vesicles. Regulates catecholamine loading of DCVs. May specifically mediate the Ca(2+)-dependent exocytosis of large dense-core vesicles (DCVs) and other dense-core vesicles by acting as a PtdIns(4,5)P2- binding protein that acts at prefusion step following ATP-dependent priming and parti
   2641..2669    +  CDS            3xHA (fragment): three tandem HA epitope tags
   2687..2770    +  CDS            large T antigen (fragment): large T antigen from SV40 (simian virus 40)
   2793..2914    +  polyA_signal   SV40 poly(A) signal: SV40 polyadenylation signal
   2948..3376    -  rep_origin     f1 ori (sequence partly withheld): f1 bacteriophage origin of replication; arrow indicates direction of (+) strand synthesis
   3403..3507    +  promoter       AmpR promoter: bla
   3509..3866    +  promoter       SV40 promoter: SV40 enhancer and early promoter
   3901..4695    +  CDS            NeoR/KanR: aminoglycoside phosphotransferase from Tn5; aph(3')-II (or nptII); confers resistance to neomycin, kanamycin, and G418 (Geneticin®)
   4716..4868    +  CDS            ble (fragment): BLE_KLEPN - Experimental evidence at protein level: Swiss-Prot protein existence level 1. Binding protein with a strong affinity to the bleomycin family of antibiotics. Binds to CL990; an antimitotic-antibiotic compound. From Klebsiella pneumoniae.
   4927..4974    +  polyA_signal   HSV TK poly(A) signal: herpes simplex virus thymidine kinase polyadenylation signal (Cole and Stacy, 1985)
   5065..5081    -  polyA_signal   bGH poly(A) signal (fragment): bovine growth hormone polyadenylation signal
   5303..5891    +  rep_origin     ori: high-copy-number ColE1/pMB1/pBR322/pUC origin of replication
