[The description below was written by a language model from this plasmid's Addgene catalogue record and pLannotate feature annotations shown in this document.]
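Description:
pCMV-CAPS1(641-1289)-HA is a mammalian expression plasmid built on the pCMV-HA backbone that produces a C-terminal fragment of rat CAPS1 (gene Cadps), spanning residues 641 to 1289, with an HA epitope fused at its C terminus. The roughly 2 kb insert was placed between XhoI and BamHI sites, both of which remain intact. It sits downstream of the human cytomegalovirus immediate early enhancer and promoter, which drive strong constitutive transcription in most mammalian cell lines. The feature table shows the Cadps coding fragment followed by a short match to an HA tag sequence. The size of that match suggests a single epitope rather than a triple repeat. An SV40 polyadenylation signal then terminates the transcript, and the short large T antigen fragment annotated just before it is probably residual SV40 sequence, not a functional part.

The plasmid is propagated in E. coli from a high-copy ColE1/pUC-type origin. An f1 origin is also present, which would allow single-stranded DNA production. One Tn5 aminoglycoside phosphotransferase gene (NeoR/KanR) serves both hosts. A bacterial bla-type promoter expresses it for kanamycin selection in bacteria, and the SV40 enhancer/early promoter with an HSV TK polyadenylation signal expresses it for G418 selection of stable mammalian transfectants. The short ble and bGH poly(A) fragments appear to be non-functional remnants of the backbone.

CAPS1 is a calcium-binding, PtdIns(4,5)P2-binding protein involved in the priming and Ca2+-dependent exocytosis of dense-core vesicles. A truncation like this one suits domain-mapping or structure–function studies, with the HA tag allowing detection or immunoprecipitation. The record itself states only mammalian expression of the fragment.
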