Addgene plasmid #245353: pCMV-CAPS1(641-1289)-HA
Purpose: Mammalian expression of C-terminal HA-tagged rat CAPS1 641-1289aa fragment
Depositing lab: Thomas Martin. Depositing organization: University of Wisconsin, Madison.
Backbone
  Vector backbone: pCMV-HA
  Backbone size w/o insert (bp): 4058
  Vector type: Mammalian Expression
  Selectable markers: Neomycin (select with G418)
Growth in bacteria
  Bacterial resistance: Kanamycin, 50 μg/mL
  Growth temperature: 37°C
  Growth strain: DH5alpha
  Copy number: High Copy
Gene/Insert
  Gene/Insert name: Cadps (alt name: Caps1)
  Species: R. norvegicus (rat)
  Insert size (bp): 2009
  Entrez Gene: Cadps (a.k.a. Caps, Caps1, Caps2)
  Promoter: CMV
  Tag / fusion protein: HA (C terminal on insert)
  Cloning method: Restriction Enzyme; 5′ cloning site XhoI (not destroyed); 3′ cloning site BamHI (not destroyed)
Terms and licenses: Academic/Nonprofit Terms; Industry Terms: Not Available to Industry
How to cite: pCMV-CAPS1(641-1289)-HA was a gift from Thomas Martin (Addgene plasmid # 245353 ; http://n2t.net/addgene:245353 ; RRID:Addgene_245353)
